Addgene plasmid #246715: pENTR-BS-AtMIR390a-A18G-B/c
Purpose: Entry plasmid with a ccdB cassette flanked with two inverted BsaI restriction sites. Allows the high throughput cloning of cloning inserts flanked with compatible 4-nt overhangs.
Depositing lab: Alberto Carbonell. Depositing organization: Instituto de Biologia Molecular y Celular de Plantas. Publication: Enhanced microRNA accumulation and gene silencing efficiency through optimized precursor base pairing. Llorens-Gamez JJ, Garcia-Cano PJ, Rico-Rodrigo S, Duyos-Casanova L, Toledano-Franco S, Carbonell A. Plant J. 2026 Jan;125(1):e70665. doi: 10.1111/tpj.70665. PubMed 41505763.
Backbone
  Vector backbone: pENTR
  Backbone size w/o insert (bp): 2580
  Total vector size (bp): 4073
  Vector type: GATEWAY-compatible entry vector
Growth in bacteria
  Bacterial resistance: Chloramphenicol and Kanamycin, 25 & 50 μg/mL
  Growth temperature: 37°C
  Growth strain: ccdB Survival
  Copy number: High Copy
Gene/Insert
  Gene/Insert name: Basal stem of Arabidopsis MIR390a precursor with A18G mutation and a chloramphenicol-ccdB cassette flanked by 2 BsaI sites (alt names: BS-AtMIR390a-A18G-B/c; MIR390a)
  Species: A. thaliana (mustard weed)
  Insert size (bp): 1496
  GenBank ID: AT2G38325
  Entrez Gene: MIR390a (a.k.a. AT2G38325, MICRORNA 390, MIR390, MIR390A, microRNA390A, p_MI0001000)
Terms and licenses: Academic/Nonprofit Terms; Industry Terms: Not Available to Industry
How to cite: pENTR-BS-AtMIR390a-A18G-B/c was a gift from Alberto Carbonell (Addgene plasmid # 246715 ; http://n2t.net/addgene:246715 ; RRID:Addgene_246715)
