[The description below was written by a language model from this plasmid's Addgene catalogue record and pLannotate feature annotations shown in this document.]
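Description:
pENTR-BS-AtMIR390a-A18G-B/c is a Gateway-compatible entry vector of about 4.1 kb built on the pENTR backbone and intended for assembling artificial microRNA precursors for plants. It replicates in E. coli from a high-copy ColE1/pUC-type origin. The backbone carries a kanamycin resistance gene (KanR), while the insert cassette adds chloramphenicol resistance. Because it encodes the CcdB gyrase toxin, it must be maintained in a ccdB-tolerant strain. The rrnB T1 and T2 terminators lie upstream of the cloning region and insulate it from read-through transcription. A T7 promoter sits just outside attL2, and the short lacI and lacZα matches are annotated only as fragments, probably backbone remnants.

The roughly 1.5 kb insert lies between the attL1 and attL2 recombination sites. It comprises the basal stem of the Arabidopsis thaliana MIR390a precursor carrying an A18G substitution, interrupted by a chloramphenicol acetyltransferase (cat)–ccdB cassette flanked by two inverted BsaI sites. The short basal-stem sequences and the BsaI sites are not picked out in the automated feature table, which annotates only the cat gene with its promoter elements, a ccdA fragment and ccdB.

BsaI digestion releases the counter-selectable cassette and leaves defined 4-nt overhangs. Inserts with compatible ends can then be ligated directionally; given the precursor context these would presumably be oligonucleotide duplexes encoding the small RNA duplex region, although the record does not specify this. Loss of ccdB allows recombinants to grow in ordinary strains, which gives low-background, high-throughput cloning. The completed precursor can then be moved by LR recombination into a destination vector, which would have to supply the promoter, since the record shows no plant promoter here. The associated publication links the A18G change to optimized precursor base pairing aimed at higher microRNA accumulation and silencing efficiency.
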