Features (pLannotate 1.2.2; 14 found; start..end, strand, type, name):
    121..213     +  CDS            lacI (fragment): lac repressor; lacI; The lac repressor binds to the lac operator to inhibit transcription in E. coli. This inhibition can be relieved by adding lactose or isopropyl-β-D-thiogalactopyranoside (IPTG).
    268..295     -  terminator     rrnB T2 terminator: transcription terminator T2 from the E. coli rrnB gene
    427..470     +  terminator     rrnB T1 terminator: Escherichia coli rrnB; transcription terminator T1 from the E. coli rrnB gene
    517..553     -  CDS            lacZα (fragment): LacZα fragment of β-galactosidase; lacZ fragment
    569..668     +  protein_bind   attL1: mutant version of attL; recombination site for the Gateway® LR reaction LR Clonase™
    730..760     +  promoter       lac UV5 promoter: E. coli lac promoter with an "up" mutation
    784..813     +  promoter       cat promoter (fragment): promoter of the E. coli cat gene encoding chloramphenicol acetyltransferase
    814..1470    +  CDS            cat: CAT_ECOLX - Experimental evidence at protein level: Swiss-Prot protein existence level 1. This enzyme is an effector of chloramphenicol resistance in bacteria. From Escherichia coli. This protein is used as a marker in many commonly used cloning vectors, such as pACYC184.
   1652..1810    +  CDS            ccdA (fragment): CCDA_ECO57 - Also known as H, letA. Experimental evidence at protein level: Swiss-Prot protein existence level 1. Antitoxin component of a type II toxin-antitoxin (TA) system which inhibits the post-segregational killing (PSK) of plasmid-free cells, also referred to as a plasmid addiction system. Binds to and blocks the activity of CcdB; will also remove bound CcdB protein from the CcdB-GyrA complex by forming a CcdA-CcdB complex, a process termed rejuvenation. Functions as a transcriptional corepressor for the ccdAB operon, repression also requires CcdB (By similarity). From Escherichia coli
   1815..2117    +  CDS            ccdB: CCDB_ECOLI - Also known as G, letB, letD. Experimental evidence at protein level: Swiss-Prot protein existence level 1. Toxic component of a type II toxin-antitoxin (TA) system, functioning in plasmid maintainence. Responsible for the post- segregational killing (PSK) of plasmid-free cells, also referred to as a plasmid addiction system. Half-life of over 2 hours. Cell killing by CcdB is accompanied by filamentation, defects in chromosome and plasmid segregation, defects in cell division, formation of anucleate cells, decreased DNA synthesis and plasmid loss. Interferes with the activity of DN
   2201..2300    -  protein_bind   attL2: mutant version of attL; recombination site for the Gateway® LR reaction LR Clonase™
   2318..2336    -  promoter       T7 promoter: promoter for bacteriophage T7 RNA polymerase
   2470..3279    +  CDS            KanR: aminoglycoside phosphotransferase; aph(3')-Ia; confers resistance to kanamycin in bacteria or G418 (Geneticin®) in eukaryotes
   3426..4014    +  rep_origin     ori: high-copy-number ColE1/pMB1/pBR322/pUC origin of replication
>Addgene plasmid #246715 | pENTR-BS-AtMIR390a-A18G-B/c | addgene full sequence | sequence record 494277 | Addgene NGS Result
CTTTCCTGCGTTATCCCCTGATTCTGTGGATAACCGTATTACCGCCTTTGAGTGAGCTGATACCGCTCGC
CGCAGCCGAACGACCGAGCGCAGCGAGTCAGTGAGCGAGGAAGCGGAAGAGCGCCCAATACGCAAACCGC
CTCTCCCCGCGCGTTGGCCGATTCATTAATGCAGCTGGCACGACAGGTTTCCCGACTGGAAAGCGGGCAG
TGAGCGCAACGCAATTAATACGCGTACCGCTAGCCAGGAAGAGTTTGTAGAAACGCAAAAAGGCCATCCG
TCAGGATGGCCTTCTGCTTAGTTTGATGCCTGGCAGTTTATGGCGGGCGTCCTGCCCGCCACCCTCCGGG
CCGTTGCTTCACAACGTTCAAATCCGCTCCCGGCGGATTTGTCCTACTCAGGAGAGCGTTCACCGACAAA
CAACAGATAAAACGAAAGGCCCAGTCTTCCGACTGAGCCTTTCGTTTTATTTGATGCCTGGCAGTTCCCT
ACTCTCGCGTTAACGCTAGCATGGATGTTTTCCCAGTCACGACGTTGTAAAACGACGGCCAGTCTTAAGC
TCGGGCCCCAAATAATGATTTTATTTTGACTGATAGTGACCTGTTCGTTGCAACAAATTGATGAGCAATG
CTTTTTTATAATGCCAACTTTGTACAAAAAAGCAGGCTCCGCGGCCGCCCCCTTCACCAGTAGAGAAGAA
TCTGTGAGAGACCATTAGGCACCCCAGGCTTTACACTTTATGCTTCCGGCTCGTATAATGTGTGGATTTT
GAGTTAGGAGCCGTCGAGATTTTCAGGAGCTAAGGAAGCTAAAATGGAGAAAAAAATCACTGGATATACC
ACCGTTGATATATCCCAATGGCATCGTAAAGAACATTTTGAGGCATTTCAGTCAGTTGCTCAATGTACCT
ATAACCAGACCGTTCAGCTGGATATTACGGCCTTTTTAAAGACCGTAAAGAAAAATAAGCACAAGTTTTA
TCCGGCCTTTATTCACATTCTTGCCCGCCTGATGAATGCTCATCCGGAGTTCCGTATGGCAATGAAAGAC
GGTGAGCTGGTGATATGGGATAGTGTTCACCCTTGTTACACCGTTTTCCATGAGCAAACTGAAACGTTTT
CATCGCTCTGGAGTGAATACCACGACGATTTCCGGCAGTTTCTACACATATATTCGCAAGATGTGGCGTG
TTACGGTGAAAACCTGGCCTATTTCCCTAAAGGGTTTATTGAGAATATGTTTTTCGTCTCAGCCAATCCC
TGGGTGAGTTTCACCAGTTTTGATTTAAACGTGGCCAATATGGACAACTTCTTCGCCCCCGTTTTCACCA
TGGGCAAATATTATACGCAAGGCGACAAGGTGCTGATGCCGCTGGCGATTCAGGTTCATCATGCCGTTTG
TGATGGCTTCCATGTCGGCAGAATGCTTAATGAATTACAACAGTACTGCGATGAGTGGCAGGGCGGGGCG
TAAACGCGTGGAGCCGGCTTACTAAAAGCCAGATAACAGTATGCGTATTTGCGCGCTGATTTTTGCGGTA
TAAGAATATATACTGATATGTATACCCGAAGTATGTCAAAAAGAGGTATGCTATGAAGCAGCGTATTACA
GTGACAGTTGACAGCGACAGCTATCAGTTGCTCAAGGCATATATGATGTCAATATCTCCGGTCTGGTAAG
CACAACCATGCAGAATGAAGCCCGTCGTCTGCGTGCCGAACGCTGGAAAGCGGAAAATCAGGAAGGGATG
GCTGAGGTCGCCCGGTTTATTGAAATGAACGGCTCTTTTGCTGACGAGAACAGGGGCTGGTGAAATGCAG
TTTAAGGTTTACACCTATAAAAGAGAGAGCCGTTATCGTCTGTTTGTGGATGTACAGAGTGATATTATTG
ACACGCCCGGCCGACGGATGGTGATCCCCCTGGCCAGTGCACGTCTGCTGTCAGATAAAGTCTCCCGTGA
ACTTTACCCGGTGGTGCATATCGGGGATGAAAGCTGGCGCATGATGACCACCGATATGGCCAGTGTGCCG
GTTTCCGTTATCGGGGAAGAAGTGGCTGATCTCAGCCACCGCGAAAATGACATCAAAAACGCCATTAACC
TGATGTTCTGGGGAATATAAATGTCAGGCTCCCTTATACACAGCCAGTCTGCACCTCGACGGTCTCACAT
TGGCTCTTCTTACTAAGGGTGGGCGCGCCGACCCAGCTTTCTTGTACAAAGTTGGCATTATAAGAAAGCA
TTGCTTATCAATTTGTTGCAACGAACAGGTCACTATCAGTCAAAATAAAATCATTATTTGCCATCCAGCT
GATATCCCCTATAGTGAGTCGTATTACATGGTCATAGCTGTTTCCTGGCAGCTCTGGCCCGTGTCTCAAA
ATCTCTGATGTTACATTGCACAAGATAAAAATATATCATCATGAACAATAAAACTGTCTGCTTACATAAA
CAGTAATACAAGGGGTGTTATGAGCCATATTCAACGGGAAACGTCGAGGCCGCGATTAAATTCCAACATG
GATGCTGATTTATATGGGTATAAATGGGCTCGCGATAATGTCGGGCAATCAGGTGCGACAATCTATCGCT
TGTATGGGAAGCCCGATGCGCCAGAGTTGTTTCTGAAACATGGCAAAGGTAGCGTTGCCAATGATGTTAC
AGATGAGATGGTCAGACTAAACTGGCTGACGGAATTTATGCCTCTTCCGACCATCAAGCATTTTATCCGT
ACTCCTGATGATGCATGGTTACTCACCACTGCGATCCCCGGAAAAACAGCATTCCAGGTATTAGAAGAAT
ATCCTGATTCAGGTGAAAATATTGTTGATGCGCTGGCAGTGTTCCTGCGCCGGTTGCATTCGATTCCTGT
TTGTAATTGTCCTTTTAACAGCGATCGCGTATTTCGTCTCGCTCAGGCGCAATCACGAATGAATAACGGT
TTGGTTGATGCGAGTGATTTTGATGACGAGCGTAATGGCTGGCCTGTTGAACAAGTCTGGAAAGAAATGC
ATAAACTTTTGCCATTCTCACCGGATTCAGTCGTCACTCATGGTGATTTCTCACTTGATAACCTTATTTT
TGACGAGGGGAAATTAATAGGTTGTATTGATGTTGGACGAGTCGGAATCGCAGACCGATACCAGGATCTT
GCCATCCTATGGAACTGCCTCGGTGAGTTTTCTCCTTCATTACAGAAACGGCTTTTTCAAAAATATGGTA
TTGATAATCCTGATATGAATAAATTGCAGTTTCATTTGATGCTCGATGAGTTTTTCTAATCAGAATTGGT
TAATTGGTTGTAACACTGGCAGAGCATTACGCTGACTTGACGGGACGGCGCAAGCTCATGACCAAAATCC
CTTAACGTGAGTTACGCGTCGTTCCACTGAGCGTCAGACCCCGTAGAAAAGATCAAAGGATCTTCTTGAG
ATCCTTTTTTTCTGCGCGTAATCTGCTGCTTGCAAACAAAAAAACCACCGCTACCAGCGGTGGTTTGTTT
GCCGGATCAAGAGCTACCAACTCTTTTTCCGAAGGTAACTGGCTTCAGCAGAGCGCAGATACCAAATACT
GTTCTTCTAGTGTAGCCGTAGTTAGGCCACCACTTCAAGAACTCTGTAGCACCGCCTACATACCTCGCTC
TGCTAATCCTGTTACCAGTGGCTGCTGCCAGTGGCGATAAGTCGTGTCTTACCGGGTTGGACTCAAGACG
ATAGTTACCGGATAAGGCGCAGCGGTCGGGCTGAACGGGGGGTTCGTGCACACAGCCCAGCTTGGAGCGA
ACGACCTACACCGAACTGAGATACCTACAGCGTGAGCTATGAGAAAGCGCCACGCTTCCCGAAGGGAGAA
AGGCGGACAGGTATCCGGTAAGCGGCAGGGTCGGAACAGGAGAGCGCACGAGGGAGCTTCCAGGGGGAAA
CGCCTGGTATCTTTATAGTCCTGTCGGGTTTCGCCACCTCTGACTTGAGCGTCGATTTTTGTGATGCTCG
TCAGGGGGGCGGAGCCTATGGAAAAACGCCAGCAACGCGGCCTTTTTACGGTTCCTGGCCTTTTGCTGGC
CTTTTGCTCACATGTT
